Addgene plasmid #30280: pETCON-HB63/design_11
Depositing lab: David Baker. Depositing organization: University of Washington. Publication: Community-Wide Assessment of Protein-Interface Modeling Suggests Improvements to Design Methodology. Fleishman SJ, Whitehead TA, Strauch EM, Corn JE, Qin S, Zhou HX, Mitchell JC, Demerdash ON, Takeda-Shitaka M, Terashi G, Moal IH, Li X, Bates PA, Zacharias M, Park H, Ko JS, Lee H, Seok C, Bourquard T, Bernauer J, Poupon A, Aze J, Soner S, Ovali SK, Ozbek P, Tal NB, Haliloglu T, Hwang H, Vreven T, Pierce BG, Weng Z, Perez-Cano L, Pons C, Fernandez-Recio J, Jiang F, Yang F, Gong X, Cao L, Xu X, Liu B, Wang P, Li C, Wang C, Robert CH, Guharoy M, Liu S, Huang Y, Li L, Guo D, Chen Y, Xiao Y, London N, Itzhaki Z, Schueler-Furman O, Inbar Y, Patapov V, Cohen M, Schreiber G, Tsuchiya Y, Kanamori E, Standley DM, Nakamura H, Kinoshita K, Driggers CM, Hall RG, Morgan JL, Hsu VL, Zhan J, Yang Y, Zhou Y, Kastritis PL, Bonvin AM, Zhang W, Camacho CJ, Kilambi KP, Sircar A, Gray JJ, Ohue M, Uchikoga N, Matsuzaki Y, Ishida T, Akiyama Y, Khashan R, Bush S, Fouches D, Tropsha A, Esquivel-Rodriguez J, Kihara D, Stranges PB, Jacak R, Kuhlman B, Huang SY, Zou X, Wodak SJ, Janin J, Baker D. J Mol Biol. 2011 Sep 29. 10.1016/j.jmb.2011.09.031 PubMed 22001016.
Backbone
  Vector backbone: pETCON
  Backbone size w/o insert (bp): 5400
  Vector type: Yeast Expression
Growth in bacteria
  Bacterial resistance: Ampicillin, 100 μg/mL
  Growth temperature: 37°C
  Growth strain: DH5alpha
  Copy number: High Copy
Gene/Insert
  Gene/Insert name: SC1918/H1 HA designed binding protein HB63
  Species: Designed Sequence
  Insert size (bp): 318
  Cloning method: Restriction Enzyme; 5′ cloning site NdeI (not destroyed); 3′ cloning site XhoI (not destroyed)
  Sequencing primers: 5′ UP-GS
Resource information
  A portion of this plasmid was derived from a plasmid made by: Designed sequence
Terms and licenses: Academic/Nonprofit Terms; Industry Terms: Not Available to Industry
How to cite: pETCON-HB63/design_11 was a gift from David Baker (Addgene plasmid # 30280 ; http://n2t.net/addgene:30280 ; RRID:Addgene_30280)
