[The description below was written by a language model from this plasmid's Addgene catalogue record.]
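Description:
pETCON-HB63/design_11 is a yeast expression plasmid built on the pETCON backbone (about 5.4 kb without insert). It carries a 318 bp computationally designed open reading frame encoding HB63, a small protein engineered to bind the hemagglutinin (HA) of the SC1918/H1 influenza virus. The insert is a fully designed sequence rather than a natural gene. It was cloned by restriction digestion between NdeI at the 5′ end and XhoI at the 3′ end, and both sites remain intact, so the design can be excised or exchanged for other variants in the same vector. In bacteria the plasmid is maintained at high copy and selected with ampicillin.

The record has no feature table, so it does not state the promoter driving expression in yeast, the yeast selection marker and replication elements, or any fusion partners or epitope tags flanking the insert. pETCON is generally known as a yeast surface display vector, in which a cloned protein is presented on the cell surface as a fusion so that binding to a labelled target can be measured. That arrangement would suit a designed binder, but the details for this particular construct cannot be confirmed from the information given.

The associated publication concerns a community-wide assessment of protein-interface modelling and its implications for design methodology. This indicates that the plasmid belongs to a set of designed HA-binding proteins that were tested experimentally and used to benchmark computational predictions of protein–protein interfaces. The "design_11" label fits this reading. The record does not say whether this particular design binds its target.
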