>Addgene plasmid #30280 | pETCON-HB63/design_11 | depositor partial sequence | sequence record 13936 | Author sequence
CATATGTCCATGTACGTTGATTACTTGGTCACTGAAGAAACTATATTTTTAGAAAGAGGTCCATCTGGTT
TGGGTTTTAACATCGTTGGTGGTACTGATCAACAATATGTTTCTAATGACTCAGGTATCTATGTTTCTAG
AATTAAAGAAAACGGTGCTGCAGCCTTGGTCGGTAGATTACAAGAAGGTGACAAGATCTTGTCTGTTCAA
GGTATAGATTTGAAAAATTTGTTGCATCAAGACGCTGTAAAGGTATTTTTGAACTCCGGTAGTGCCGTAT
TATTGAGAGTCCAACACAGAGAAAGTAGTATTCTCGAG
