>Addgene plasmid #30280 | pETCON-HB63/design_11 | addgene partial sequence | sequence record 35453 | 30280 with GAL1
CCCTACTTCATACATTTTCAATTAAGATGCAGTTACTTCGCTGTTTTTCAATATTTTCTGTTATTGCTTC
AGTTTTAGCACAGGAACTGACAACTATATGCGAGCAAATCCCCTCACCAACTTTAGAATCGACGCCGTAC
TCTTTGTCAACGACTACTATTTTGGCCAACGGGAAGGCAATGCAAGGAGTTTTTGAATATTACAAATCAG
TAACGTTTGTCAGTAATTGCGGTTCTCACCCCTCAACAACTAGCAAAGGCAGCCCCATAAACACACAGTA
TGTTTTTAAGGACAATAGCTCGACGATTGAAGGTAGATACCCATACGACGTTCCAGACTACGCTCTGCAG
GCTAGTGGTGGAGGAGGCTCTGGTGGAGGCGGTAGCGGAGGCGGAGGGTCGGCTAGCCATATGTCCATGT
ACGTTGATTACTTGGTCACTGAAGAAACTATATTTTTAGAAAGAGGTCCATCTGGTTTGGGTTTTAACAT
CGTTGGTGGTACTGATCAACAATATGTTTCTAATGACTCAGGTATCTATGTTTCTAGAATTAAAGAAAAC
GGTGCTGCAGCCTTGGTCGGTAGATTACAAGAAGGTGACAAGATCTTGTCTGTTCAAGGTATAGATTTGA
AAAATTTGTTGCATCAAGACGCTGTAAAGGTATTTTTGAACTCCGGTAGTGCCGTATTATTGAGAGTCCA
ACACAGAGAAAGTAGTATTCTCGAGGGGGGCGGATCCGAACAAAAGCTTATTTCTGAAGAGGACTTGTAA
TAGAGATCTGATAACAACAGTGTAGATGTAACAAAATCGACTTTGTTCCCACTGTACTTTTAGCTCGTAC
AAAATACAATATACTTTTCATTTCTCCGTAAACAACATG
